Addgene plasmid #84888: pDONR221-EWSR1 No Stop
Purpose: DONOR vector for Gateway cloning of EWSR1 No Stop
Depositing lab: Aaron Gitler. Depositing organization: Stanford University. Publication: Evaluating the role of the FUS/TLS-related gene EWSR1 in amyotrophic lateral sclerosis. Couthouis J, Hart MP, Erion R, King OD, Diaz Z, Nakaya T, Ibrahim F, Kim HJ, Mojsilovic-Petrovic J, Panossian S, Kim CE, Frackelton EC, Solski JA, Williams KL, Clay-Falcone D, Elman L, McCluskey L, Greene R, Hakonarson H, Kalb RG, Lee VM, Trojanowski JQ, Nicholson GA, Blair IP, Bonini NM, Van Deerlin VM, Mourelatos Z, Shorter J, Gitler AD. Hum Mol Genet. 2012 Jul 1;21(13):2899-911. doi: 10.1093/hmg/dds116. Epub 2012 Mar 27. PubMed 22454397.
Backbone
  Vector backbone: pDONR221
  Vector type: Gateway donor
Growth in bacteria
  Bacterial resistance: Kanamycin, 50 μg/mL
  Growth temperature: 37°C
  Growth strain: DH5alpha
  Copy number: High Copy
Gene/Insert
  Gene/Insert name: EWSR1
  Species: H. sapiens (human)
  Mutation: no stop
  Entrez Gene: EWSR1 (a.k.a. EWS, EWS-FLI1)
  Promoter: none
  Cloning method: Gateway Cloning
  Sequencing primers: 5′ M13F; 3′ M13R
Terms and licenses: Academic/Nonprofit Terms; Industry Terms: Not Available to Industry
How to cite: pDONR221-EWSR1 No Stop was a gift from Aaron Gitler (Addgene plasmid # 84888 ; http://n2t.net/addgene:84888 ; RRID:Addgene_84888)
