[The description below was written by a language model from this plasmid's Addgene catalogue record.]
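Description:
pDONR221-EWSR1 No Stop is a Gateway donor-type plasmid built on the pDONR221 backbone and carrying the human EWSR1 coding sequence. It is maintained in E. coli as a high-copy plasmid under kanamycin selection. Because the insert was introduced by Gateway cloning, the construct functions in practice as an entry clone. In such clones the open reading frame normally sits between attL recombination sites, ready to be moved by an LR recombination reaction into any compatible destination vector, although the record includes no feature table to confirm the individual elements. Standard M13 forward and reverse priming sites flank the insert for sequence verification.

The record lists no promoter, which fits the role of an entry clone: the plasmid is not meant to express EWSR1 itself but to serve as a shuttle source for the gene. Promoter, tags and host-specific elements are supplied by whichever destination vector receives it. The defining modification is removal of the stop codon. This allows translation to read through the downstream recombination site into a C-terminal fusion partner, such as a fluorescent protein or epitope tag encoded by the destination vector. No other mutation is recorded.

EWSR1 encodes an RNA-binding protein related to FUS/TLS. The associated publication examined the role of this gene in amyotrophic lateral sclerosis, so the clone is suited to generating C-terminally tagged EWSR1 expression constructs for studies of that kind. The record does not specify particular destination vectors or host systems.
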