>Addgene plasmid #84888 | pDONR221-EWSR1 No Stop | addgene partial sequence | sequence record 166812 | M13pUC-Fwd 5'-CCCAGTCACGACGTTGTAAAACG-3'
TAATGATTTTATTTTGACTGATAGTGACCTGTTCGTTGCAACAAATTGATGAGCAATGCTTTTTTATAAT
GCCAACTTTGTACAAAAAAGCAGGCTTCGAAGGAGATAACAAAATGGCGTCCACGGATTACAGTACCTAT
AGCCAAGCTGCAGCGCAGCAGGGCTACAGTGCTTACACCGCCCAGCCCACTCAAGGATATGCACAGACCA
CCCAGGCATATGGGCAACAAAGCTATGGAACCTATGGACAGCCCACTGATGTCAGCTATACCCAGGCTCA
GACCACTGCAACCTATGGGCAGACCGCCTATGCAACTTCTTATGGACAGCCTCCCACTGGTTATACTACT
CCAACTGCCCCCCAGGCATACAGCCAGCCTGTCCAGGGGTATGGCACTGGTGCTTATGATACCACCACTG
CTACAGTCACCACCACCCAGGCCTCCTATGCAGCTCAGTCTGCATATGGCACTCAGCCTGCTTATCCAGC
CTATGGGCAGCAGCCAGCAGCCACTGCACCTACAAGACCGCAGGATGGAAACAAGCCCACTGAGACTAGT
CAACCTCAATCTAGCACAGGGGGTTACAACCAGCCCAGCCTAGGATATGGACAGAGTAACTACAGTTATC
CCCAGGTACCTGGGAGCTACCCCATGCAGCCAGTCACTGCACCTCCATCCTACCCTCCTACCAGCTATTC
CTCTACACAGCCGACTAGTTATGATCAGAGCAGTTACTCTCAGCAGAACACCTATGGGCAACCGAGCAGC
TATGGACAGCAGAGTAGCTATGGTCAACAAAGCAGCTATGGGCAGCAGCCTCCCACTAGTTACCCACCCC
AAACTGGATCCTACAGCCAAGCTCCAAGTCAATATAGCCAACAGAGCAGCA
