>Addgene plasmid #84888 | pDONR221-EWSR1 No Stop | addgene partial sequence | sequence record 166813 | M13-Rev 5'-CAGGAAACAGCTATGACC-3'
TAATGATTTTATTTTGACTGATAGTGACCTGTTCGTTGCAACAAATTGATAAGCAATGCTTTCTTATAAT
GCCAACTTTGTACAAGAAAGCTGGGTCGTAGGGCCGATCTCTGCGCTCCTGACGGTGCTCGCCTTTATCC
ATTTTTCCAGGTCCTCCACGTCCTCCTCTTCTTCCTCCCATCTGTTCCATCAAAGGTCCAGGGGGCCCCC
CAGGGCCACCTCGTCTTCCTCCACCAAAGCCACCTCGGTCCATGCCCCGGCCACCACGGAAGCCACCTCT
GTCTCCACCACGGCCACCTCTGAACATTCCACCGGGACCACCACGATCCATGAGGCCACCTCTTCCTCCC
CGCATGCCACCAGGGCCACCTCTGCCACGATCACCACCCGGGGGCGGAAAGGGTGGCGGGAGGAAGCCTT
CAGGCTTTGGGGCCTTACACTGGTTGCACTCTGTTCTCCAGGCGAAGTTCTGGTTTCCACAACCCGGATT
GGGACACTGCCAGTCTCCAGCTCGGTGCTGGACGTTTCCTCCTCCAGAGGGGTTCCCTCGGGAACCCCGG
GGTCCTCTTGGAGGGAAGCCTCCTCTATCTCCTCCACGGCCTCCCATGCGACCCATGGGTCCCCCAGGAC
CTCCTGGGCCTCCTGGACCTCCACGGAGTGGTGGTGGCATGCCTCTGCCCTCACGGGGTGGCAGACCACC
CCGCATACTGTTCATTGGAGGCTTCTTCCGAGCAAGGGAGACTTTAAGTTTGCTCCCTTGAAAATCTTTC
CCATCAAACCATTCCACGGCAGCCTTGGCAGTGGGTGGGTCTTCATAGGACACTGTGGCATCGCCTTTGG
GCTTTCCTGTTTCCTTGTCCAGGTAGATGTGGATCATGGGTTGCCCAGTTCTCTTGTTCATCTTAACAAC
CCCACACTGCTTAAAGA
